Addgene plasmid #198801: pWP173
Purpose: Co-expression plasmid for the PHC neurons
Depositing lab: Paul Sternberg. Depositing organization: California Institute of Technology. Publication: A cGAL-UAS bipartite expression toolkit for Caenorhabditis elegans sensory neurons. Nava S, Palma W, Wan X, Oh JY, Gharib S, Wang H, Revanna JS, Tan M, Zhang M, Liu J, Chen CH, Lee JS, Perry B, Sternberg PW. Proc Natl Acad Sci U S A. 2023 Dec 19;120(51):e2221680120. doi: 10.1073/pnas.2221680120. Epub 2023 Dec 14. PubMed 38096407.
Backbone
  Vector backbone: pAH36
  Backbone size w/o insert (bp): 3284
  Vector type: Worm Expression
Growth in bacteria
  Bacterial resistance: Ampicillin, 100 μg/mL
  Growth temperature: 37°C
  Growth strain: DH5alpha
  Copy number: High Copy
Gene/Insert
  Gene/Insert name: F58F6.6
  Species: C. elegans (nematode)
  Insert size (bp): 1800
  Entrez Gene: F58F6.6 (a.k.a. CELE_F58F6.6)
  Cloning method: Restriction Enzyme; 5′ cloning site Unknown (unknown if destroyed); 3′ cloning site Unknown (unknown if destroyed)
  Sequencing primers: 5′ n/a
Terms and licenses: Academic/Nonprofit Terms; Industry Terms: Not Available to Industry
How to cite: pWP173 was a gift from Paul Sternberg (Addgene plasmid # 198801 ; http://n2t.net/addgene:198801 ; RRID:Addgene_198801)
