[The description below was written by a language model from this plasmid's Addgene catalogue record and pLannotate feature annotations shown in this document.]
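Description:
pWP173 is a worm expression plasmid built on the pAH36 backbone (about 3.3 kb without insert) and carrying an approximately 1.8 kb insert from the C. elegans gene F58F6.6, for a sequenced total of 5,060 nt. The catalogue describes it as a co-expression plasmid for the PHC neurons, a pair of tail sensory neurons, and it belongs to a cGAL-UAS bipartite expression toolkit for C. elegans sensory neurons. In such systems a driver construct places a GAL4-derived transcriptional activator under cell-specific regulatory sequence, and an effector under UAS control is switched on only where the driver is active. The record does not say whether the F58F6.6 insert is promoter or coding sequence, although in this context a regulatory fragment directing expression in PHC would be the natural reading. It also does not state what product is expressed from it or what the plasmid is co-expressed with.

The automated annotation mostly recognises bacterial backbone elements: the bla promoter and β-lactamase gene conferring ampicillin resistance, a high-copy ColE1/pUC-type origin, and pUC-derived remnants comprising a lacI fragment, CAP binding site, lac promoter and operator, and a piece of the pUC18/19 multiple cloning site. The only payload-related hit is a very short match to VP16-type minimal activation domain repeats, which hints at a transcriptional activation domain downstream of the insert but is too small to identify the encoded protein. The first ~1.8 kb, which matches the stated insert size, and much of the region following it are unannotated. Cloning sites are recorded as unknown. The plasmid is propagated in E. coli and is intended for generating transgenic worms with PHC-restricted expression.
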