Features (pLannotate 1.2.2; 9 found; start..end, strand, type, name):
   1820..1837    -  misc_feature   MCS (fragment): pUC18/19 multiple cloning site
   2238..2254    +  CDS            VP96 (fragment): 6 tandem repeats of the minimal activation domain of herpes simplex virus VP16 (Cheng et al., 2013)
   2805..2909    +  promoter       AmpR promoter: bla
   2910..3770    +  CDS            AmpR: β-lactamase; bla; confers resistance to ampicillin, carbenicillin, and related antibiotics
   3941..4529    +  rep_origin     ori: high-copy-number ColE1/pMB1/pBR322/pUC origin of replication
   4712..4804    +  CDS            lacI (fragment): lac repressor; lacI; The lac repressor binds to the lac operator to inhibit transcription in E. coli. This inhibition can be relieved by adding lactose or isopropyl-β-D-thiogalactopyranoside (IPTG).
   4817..4838    +  protein_bind   CAP binding site: CAP binding activates transcription in the presence of cAMP. E. coli catabolite activator protein
   4853..4883    +  promoter       lac promoter: promoter for the E. coli lac operon
   4891..4907    +  protein_bind   lac operator: The lac repressor binds to the lac operator to inhibit transcription in E. coli. This inhibition can be relieved by adding lactose or isopropyl-β-D-thiogalactopyranoside (IPTG). lac repressor encoded by lacI
>Addgene plasmid #198801 | pWP173 | addgene full sequence | sequence record 390251 | Addgene NGS Result
AAGCTTGCATGCGCAAGAATTCTTATCGGATGCGATAGAGAATTTTTTTAATATTATGGATACGTTTCTG
GGTCTAGAAATTCGATTTTGGCCGCGCTAGAGGCGTTTTGGTCTTAAATTCATTTTTTACATGCATATAT
GACTGCACTTTTCTGCAAAACTTGTTGGTCCAGAAACTTATCCATAATATTTAAAAAAAAGCAGATTTTT
TCAAAAATTCAAAAGTATGGGAAAATCATATGGAGTCATTCTTTTTTATTTCATAAAACTGTTCAGCATA
GTCAAAAATACCCCAGAATATGCCAAAAAAAGTATACTAGCTTGTACGAAAGTATTTTTTTAAAAATTGA
TAAAAATATATAAAAGCTGATTTTTTCAAAAATTCAAAAGTATGGGAAAATCATATGGAGTCATTCTTTT
TTGCGTACTCATGATTCTGTAACTATAATACACTTTAATTTGTGAAAAGTTGAAAATATTATGTATGTGA
GAAACTATACGTCGCCGACTAAAAAAGAAAGGAATGAAATTTGGGATGAGGAAGAAAACTACTTGTTTTT
GTTTTGTACCGATTGCGTAATATATTTTCGCGAGTGGTAAACATTGACGCACTGTTCAAGTAATCAGAAG
CAAGGTAATTGTTTATTATGTATGACCTCAATTTAAAAAAAAATAAATAAAAATGAATCAAGGAAATCGC
TAGACTTATTTTTCAGGTCTATTCAAACTTGATAAGTTAAACGAAAAAATTGTAAAAAAAAATCATTGTA
TTTTTTAAGTGTGGGGTTCCAATATAGAAGCACTAAGAATATATGCAACGTCAATTTTAAATCAATTTTT
GTAAGGATAACACTAGATAAATATTTAAAAAAGGCGAGATAAAACTAGCAACGTGTTGCGAAGGGTTGTT
CCACTGCTGTTCAATTGCTAATAGTTAGTTGTGAGAGAGGAAAATGATTGCAAAATCATATGACCGCGGC
GGAAAACTGGCAAAACACTGGCAATTTTTTGGGATGAGGAATAAATGAGGAACAAACAATTTATGAAATA
CTTCAAAGAAAAAACATGAAAACCGATGAACAAGGTGAAGCGACTTTCTCGCACGGCATAATTTTCTGTT
GGCGTTCTTATTTTGAAAAAAGGCTAAAAAAGTATTGGTTTGAGAAACATGAAAACTAAATTGATATCTT
TTCAAGTTTTTCACTAAAGCGTTTCGAAATTAACGCTGGACGTGCTTTTGCCATGAATTAGATCAGTGTA
ATACAAACAATTTGGTATCTTACTGATAGAAGTAAAATCAGATTTTATATAGTTCACAGTCAGTGGTGCA
GATGCCTTCTCAGCAACTCCAAGTAACATCTCTCCCATCATCAGAGTAAGCATCAAGTTCATAATGATTT
TTTTTCAGCATTACATATGGTGTTTCTGTCACACGAAAATGTGGTTTGAGCGGGATACTTGAACATTTCT
TTGTAACTGAGCTTTTTAGTCTTTTGTTAACATGCACATTTGTGGCCGGCTCCGAGAAACCAATCTGGAT
ATGAAATTTTTATAGGTGTGAGCAATAAACACGCGTTGTTCGAATATTAAAATGTGCCATATTACATGCT
CAAAATTCAGTAAACCACACCCTATGGCCATGCGTATCTAAAGTTAACAACATCAACTTTTAACATTTCT
TGTATTTTCAGCTGTCTCTCCTTTTTAACCACGGCGTCACAGGAAAATTCTTGAATTTCCAAAAATATAT
AATTTCCTTCAAGTTTCCTCTTGGACGTAATTTGAAAAATTCAATAAAAGTGCATTTTCAATGGCGCGCC
TCTAGAGGATCCCCGGGATTGGCCAAAGGACCCAAAGGTATGTTTCGAATGATACTAACATAACATAGAA
CATTTTCAGGAGGACCCTTGGCTAGGATGGGCCCTAAAAAGAAGCGTAAAGCTAGCATGATGTTGAAGAA
GATTCTCAAAATTGAAGAACTGGATGAGCGTGAGCTCATCGACATCGAGGTCTCCGGAAACCACCTCTTC
TACGCCAACGACATCCTCACCCACAACTCCTCCTCCGATGTACTGCAGTCTGGTGGCGGAGGGGCTCCTA
GGGGTTCCGGACGGGCTGACGCATTGGACGATTTTGATCTGGATATGCTGGGAAGTGACGCCCTCGATGA
TTTTGACCTTGACATGCTTGGTTCGGATGCCCTTGATGACTTTGACCTCGACATGCTCGGCAGTGACGCC
CTTGATGATTTCGACCTGGACATGCTGATTAACTAAGGTACCGAATTCGCTAGCCGGCCATACAAGTAAT
CCGGATGATCGACGCCAACGTCGTTGAATTTTCAAATTTTAAATACTGAATATTTGTTTTTTTTCCTATT
ATTTATTTATTCTCTTTGTGTTTTTTTTCTTGCTTTCTAAAAAATTAATTCAATCCAAATCTAAACATTT
TTTTTTCTCTTTCCGTCTCCCAATTCGTATTCCGCTCCTCTCATCTGAACACAATGTGCAAGTTTATTTA
TCTTCTCGCTTTCATTTCATTAGGACGTGGGGGGAATTGGTGGAAGGGGGAAACACACAAAAGGATGATG
GAAATGAAATAAGGACACACAATATGCAACAACATTCAATTCAGAAATATGGAGGAAGGTTTAAAAGAAA
ACATAAAAATATATAGAGGAGGAAGGAAAACTAGTAAAAAATAAGCAAAGAAATTAGGCGAACGATGAGA
ATTGTCCTCGCTTGGGCCCAAAAGGCCTTTTTTTTTTGGCGCCGACGTCAGGTGGCACTTTTCGGGGAAA
TGTGCGCGGAACCCCTATTTGTTTATTTTTCTAAATACATTCAAATATGTATCCGCTCATGAGACAATAA
CCCTGATAAATGCTTCAATAATATTGAAAAAGGAAGAGTATGAGTATTCAACATTTCCGTGTCGCCCTTA
TTCCCTTTTTTGCGGCATTTTGCCTTCCTGTTTTTGCTCACCCAGAAACGCTGGTGAAAGTAAAAGATGC
TGAAGATCAGTTGGGTGCACGAGTGGGTTACATCGAACTGGATCTCAACAGCGGTAAGATCCTTGAGAGT
TTTCGCCCCGAAGAACGTTTTCCAATGATGAGCACTTTTAAAGTTCTGCTATGTGGCGCGGTATTATCCC
GTATTGACGCCGGGCAAGAGCAACTCGGTCGCCGCATACACTATTCTCAGAATGACTTGGTTGAGTACTC
ACCAGTCACAGAAAAGCATCTTACGGATGGCATGACAGTAAGAGAATTATGCAGTGCTGCCATAACCATG
AGTGATAACACTGCGGCCAACTTACTTCTGACAACGATCGGAGGACCGAAGGAGCTAACCGCTTTTTTGC
ACAACATGGGGGATCATGTAACTCGCCTTGATCGTTGGGAACCGGAGCTGAATGAAGCCATACCAAACGA
CGAGCGTGACACCACGATGCCTGTAGCAATGGCAACAACGTTGCGCAAACTATTAACTGGCGAACTACTT
ACTCTAGCTTCCCGGCAACAATTAATAGACTGGATGGAGGCGGATAAAGTTGCAGGACCACTTCTGCGCT
CGGCCCTTCCGGCTGGCTGGTTTATTGCTGATAAATCTGGAGCCGGTGAGCGTGGGTCTCGCGGTATCAT
TGCAGCACTGGGGCCAGATGGTAAGCCCTCCCGTATCGTAGTTATCTACACGACGGGGAGTCAGGCAACT
ATGGATGAACGAAATAGACAGATCGCTGAGATAGGTGCCTCACTGATTAAGCATTGGTAACTGTCAGACC
AAGTTTACTCATATATACTTTAGATTGATTTAAAACTTCATTTTTAATTTAAAAGGATCTAGGTGAAGAT
CCTTTTTGATAATCTCATGACCAAAATCCCTTAACGTGAGTTTTCGTTCCACTGAGCGTCAGACCCCGTA
GAAAAGATCAAAGGATCTTCTTGAGATCCTTTTTTTCTGCGCGTAATCTGCTGCTTGCAAACAAAAAAAC
CACCGCTACCAGCGGTGGTTTGTTTGCCGGATCAAGAGCTACCAACTCTTTTTCCGAAGGTAACTGGCTT
CAGCAGAGCGCAGATACCAAATACTGTTCTTCTAGTGTAGCCGTAGTTAGGCCACCACTTCAAGAACTCT
GTAGCACCGCCTACATACCTCGCTCTGCTAATCCTGTTACCAGTGGCTGCTGCCAGTGGCGATAAGTCGT
GTCTTACCGGGTTGGACTCAAGACGATAGTTACCGGATAAGGCGCAGCGGTCGGGCTGAACGGGGGGTTC
GTGCACACAGCCCAGCTTGGAGCGAACGACCTACACCGAACTGAGATACCTACAGCGTGAGCTATGAGAA
AGCGCCACGCTTCCCGAAGGGAGAAAGGCGGACAGGTATCCGGTAAGCGGCAGGGTCGGAACAGGAGAGC
GCACGAGGGAGCTTCCAGGGGGAAACGCCTGGTATCTTTATAGTCCTGTCGGGTTTCGCCACCTCTGACT
TGAGCGTCGATTTTTGTGATGCTCGTCAGGGGGGCGGAGCCTATGGAAAAACGCCAGCAACGCGGCCTTT
TTACGGTTCCTGGCCTTTTGCTGGCCTTTTGCTCACATGTTCTTTCCTGCGTTATCCCCTGATTCTGTGG
ATAACCGTATTACCGCCTTTGAGTGAGCTGATACCGCTCGCCGCAGCCGAACGACCGAGCGCAGCGAGTC
AGTGAGCGAGGAAGCGGAAGAGCGCCCAATACGCAAACCGCCTCTCCCCGCGCGTTGGCCGATTCATTAA
TGCAGCTGGCACGACAGGTTTCCCGACTGGAAAGCGGGCAGTGAGCGCAACGCAATTAATGTGAGTTAGC
TCACTCATTAGGCACCCCAGGCTTTACACTTTATGCTTCCGGCTCGTATGTTGTGTGGAATTGTGAGCGG
ATAACAATTTCACACAGGAAACAGCTATGACCATGATTACGCCAAGCTGTAAGTTTAAACATGATCTTAC
TAACTAACTATTCTCATTTAAATTTTCAGAGCTTAAAAATGGCTGAAATCACTCACAACGATGGATACGC
TAACAACTTGGAAATGAAAT
