>Addgene plasmid #198801 | pWP173 | depositor partial sequence | sequence record 385055 | F58F6.6 promoter
GCAAGAATTCTTATCGGATGCGATAGAGAATTTTTTTAATATTATGGATACGTTTCTGGGTCTAGAAATT
CGATTTTGGCCGCGCTAGAGGCGTTTTGGTCTTAAATTCATTTTTTACATGCATATATGACTGCACTTTT
CTGCAAAACTTGTTGGTCCAGAAACTTATCCATAATATTTAAAAAAAAGCAGATTTTTTCAAAAATTCAA
AAGTATGGGAAAATCATATGGAGTCATTCTTTTTTATTTCATAAAACTGTTCAGCATAGTCAAAAATACC
CCAGAATATGCCAAAAAAAGTATACTAGCTTGTACGAAAGTATTTTTTTAAAAATTGATAAAAATATATA
AAAGCTGATTTTTTCAAAAATTCAAAAGTATGGGAAAATCATATGGAGTCATTCTTTTTTGCGTACTCAT
GATTCTGTAACTATAATACACTTTAATTTGTGAAAAGTTGAAAATATTATGTATGTGAGAAACTATACGT
CGCCGACTAAAAAAGAAAGGAATGAAATTTGGGATGAGGAAGAAAACTACTTGTTTTTGTTTTGTACCGA
TTGCGTAATATATTTTCGCGAGTGGTAAACATTGACGCACTGTTCAAGTAATCAGAAGCAAGGTAATTGT
TTATTATGTATGACCTCAATTTAAAAAAAAATAAATAAAAATGAATCAAGGAAATCGCTAGACTTATTTT
TCAGGTCTATTCAAACTTGATAAGTTAAACGAAAAAATTGTAAAAAAAAATCATTGTATTTTTTAAGTGT
GGGGTTCCAATATAGAAGCACTAAGAATATATGCAACGTCAATTTTAAATCAATTTTTGTAAGGATAACA
CTAGATAAATATTTAAAAAAGGCGAGATAAAACTAGCAACGTGTTGCGAAGGGTTGTTCCACTGCTGTTC
AATTGCTAATAGTTAGTTGTGAGAGAGGAAAATGATTGCAAAATCATATGACCGCGGCGGAAAACTGGCA
AAACACTGGCAATTTTTTGGGATGAGGAATAAATGAGGAACAAACAATTTATGAAATACTTCAAAGAAAA
AACATGAAAACCGATGAACAAGGTGAAGCGACTTTCTCGCACGGCATAATTTTCTGTTGGCGTTCTTATT
TTGAAAAAAGGCTAAAAAAGTATTGGTTTGAGAAACATGAAAACTAAATTGATATCTTTTCAAGTTTTTC
ACTAAAGCGTTTCGAAATTAACGCTGGACGTGCTTTTGCCATGAATTAGATCAGTGTAATACAAACAATT
TGGTATCTTACTGATAGAAGTAAAATCAGATTTTATATAGTTCACAGTCAGTGGTGCAGATGCCTTCTCA
GCAACTCCAAGTAACATCTCTCCCATCATCAGAGTAAGCATCAAGTTCATAATGATTTTTTTTCAGCATT
ACATATGGTGTTTCTGTCACACGAAAATGTGGTTTGAGCGGGATACTTGAACATTTCTTTGTAACTGAGC
TTTTTAGTCTTTTGTTAACATGCACATTTGTGGCCGGCTCCGAGAAACCAATCTGGATATGAAATTTTTA
TAGGTGTGAGCAATAAACACGCGTTGTTCGAATATTAAAATGTGCCATATTACATGCTCAAAATTCAGTA
AACCACACCCTATGGCCATGCGTATCTAAAGTTAACAACATCAACTTTTAACATTTCTTGTATTTTCAGC
TGTCTCTCCTTTTTAACCACGGCGTCACAGGAAAATTCTTGAATTTCCAAAAATATATAATTTCCTTCAA
GTTTCCTCTTGGACGTAATTTGAAAAATTCAATAAAAGTGCATTTTCAAT
